>Addgene plasmid #153978 | RA-Sec61β | addgene full sequence | sequence record 306136 | Addgene NGS Result
GTGATGCGGTTTTGGCAGTACATCAATGGGCGTGGATAGCGGTTTGACTCACGGGGATTTCCAAGTCTCC
ACCCCATTGACGTCAATGGGAGTTTGTTTTGGCACCAAAATCAACGGGACTTTCCAAAATGTCGTAACAA
CTCCGCCCCATTGACGCAAATGGGCGGTAGGCGTGTACGGTGGGAGGTCTATATAAGCAGAGCTGGTTTA
GTGAACCGTCAGATCCGCTAGCATGGTGAGCAAGAGCGAGGAGGTCATCAAAGAGTTCATGCGCTTCAAG
GTGCGCTTGGAGGGCTCCATGAACGGCCACGAGTTCGAGATCGAGGGCGAGGGCGAGGGCCGCCCCTACG
AGGGCACCCAGACCGCCAAGCTGAAGGTGACCAAGGGCGGCCCCCTGCCCTTCGCCTGGGACATCCTGTC
CCCCCAGATCATGTACGGCTCCAAGGCGTACGTGAAGCACCCCGCCGACGTCCCCGATTACATGAAGCTG
TCCTTCCCCGAGGGCTTCAAGTGGGAGCGCGTGATGCACTTCGAGGACGGCGGTCTGGTGACCGTGACTC
AGGACACCTCCCTGCAGGACGGCACGCTGATCTACAAGGTGAAGATGCGCGGCACCAACTTCCCCCCCGA
CGGCCCCGTAATGCAGAAGAAGACCTTGGGCTGGGATTATGCCACCGAGCGCCTGTACCCCGAAGACGGC
GTGCTGAAGGGCGAGCTTCTGGGGCGCCTGAAGCTGAAGGACGGCGGCCTCAACCTGGTGGAGTTCAAGA
CCATCTACATGGCCAAGAAGCCCGTGCAACTGCCCGGCTACTACTTCGTGGACACCAAGCTGGGCATCAC
CTCCCACAACGAGGACTACACCATCGTGGAACAGTACGAGCGCTCCGAGGGCCGCCACCACCTGGGCATG
GACGAGCTGTACAAGTCCGGACTCAGATCTCGAGCT
[288 nt withheld, positions 947-1234]
TAGTCGTGAGGTACCGCGGGCCCGGGATCCACCGGATCTAGATAACTGATCATAATCAGCCATACCACAT
TTGTAGAGGTTTTACTTGCTTTAAAAAACCTCCCACACCTCCCCCTGAACCTGAAACATAAAATGAATGC
AATTGTTGTTGTTAACTTGTTTATTGCAGCTTATAATGGTTACAAATAAAGCAATAGCATCACAAATTTC
ACAAATAAAGCATTTTTTTCACTGCATTCTAGTTGTGGTTTGTCCAAACTCATCAATGTATCTTAACGCG
TAAATTGTAAGCGTTAATATTTTGTTAAAATTCGCGTTAAATTTTTGTTAAATCAGCTCATTTTTTAACC
AATAGGCCGAAATCGGCAAAATCCCTTATAAATCAAAAGAATAGACCGAGATAGGGT
[37 nt withheld, positions 1642-1678]
AAAGAACGTGGACTCCAACGTCAAAGG
[49 nt withheld, positions 1706-1754]
T
[91 nt withheld, positions 1756-1846]
G
[124 nt withheld, positions 1848-1971]
CAGGTGGCACTTTTCGGGGAAATGTGCGCGGAACCCCTATTTGTTTATTTTTCTAAATACATTCAAATAT
GTATCCGCTCATGAGACAATAACCCTGATAAATGCTTCAATAATATTGAAAAAGGAAGAGTCCTGAGGCG
GAAAGAACCAGCTGTGGAATGTGTGTCAGTTAGGGTGTGGAAAGTCCCCAGGCTCCCCAGCAGGCAGAAG
TATGCAAAGCATGCATCTCAATTAGTCAGCAACCAGGTGTGGAAAGTCCCCAGGCTCCCCAGCAGGCAGA
AGTATGCAAAGCATGCATCTCAATTAGTCAGCAACCATAGTCCCGCCCCTAACTCCGCCCATCCCGCCCC
TAACTCCGCCCAGTTCCGCCCATTCTCCGCCCCATGGCTGACTAATTTTTTTTATTTATGCAGAGGCCGA
GGCCGCCTCGGCCTCTGAGCTATTCCAGAAGTAGTGAGGAGGCTTTTTTGGAGGCCTAGGCTTTTGCAAA
GATCGATCAAGAGACAGGATGAGGATCGTTTCGCATGATTGAACAAGATGGATTGCACGCAGGTTCTCCG
GCCGCTTGGGTGGAGAGGCTATTCGGCTATGACTGGGCACAACAGACAATCGGCTGCTCTGATGCCGCCG
TGTTCCGGCTGTCAGCGCAGGGGCGCCCGGTTCTTTTTGTCAAGACCGACCTGTCCGGTGCCCTGAATGA
ACTGCAAGACGAGGCAGCGCGGCTATCGTGGCTGGCCACGACGGGCGTTCCTTGCGCAGCTGTGCTCGAC
GTTGTCACTGAAGCGGGAAGGGACTGGCTGCTATTGGGCGAAGTGCCGGGGCAGGATCTCCTGTCATCTC
ACCTTGCTCCTGCCGAGAAAGTATCCATCATGGCTGATGCAATGCGGCGGCTGCATACGCTTGATCCGGC
TACCTGCCCATTCGACCACCAAGCGAAACATCGCATCGAGCGAGCACGTACTCGGATGGAAGCCGGTCTT
GTCGATCAGGATGATCTGGACGAAGAGCATCAGGGGCTCGCGCCAGCCGAACTGTTCGCCAGGCTCAAGG
CGAGCATGCCCGACGGCGAGGATCTCGTCGTGACCCATGGCGATGCCTGCTTGCCGAATATCATGGTGGA
AAATGGCCGCTTTTCTGGATTCATCGACTGTGGCCGGCTGGGTGTGGCGGACCGCTATCAGGACATAGCG
TTGGCTACCCGTGATATTGCTGAAGAGCTTGGCGGCGAATGGGCTGACCGCTTCCTCGTGCTTTACGGTA
TCGCCGCTCCCGATTCGCAGCGCATCGCCTTCTATCGCCTTCTTGACGAGTTCTTCTGAGCGGGACTCTG
GGGTTCGAAATGACCGACCAAGCGACGCCCAACCTGCCATCACGAGATTTCGATTCCACCGCCGCCTTCT
ATGAAAGGTTGGGCTTCGGAATCGTTTTCCGGGACGCCGGCTGGATGATCCTCCAGCGCGGGGATCTCAT
GCTGGAGTTCTTCGCCCACCCTAGGGGGAGGCTAACTGAAACACGGAAGGAGACAATACCGGAAGGAACC
CGCGCTATGACGGCAATAAAAAGACAGAATAAAACGCACGGTGTTGGGTCGTTTGTTCATAAACGCGGGG
TTCGGTCCCAGGGCTGGCACTCTGTCGATACCCCACCGAGACCCCATTGGGGCCAATACGCCCGCGTTTC
TTCCTTTTCCCCACCCCACCCCCCAAGTTCGGGTGAAGGCCCAGGGCTCGCAGCCAACGTCGGGGCGGCA
GGCCCTGCCATAGCCTCAGGTTACTCATATATACTTTAGATTGATTTAAAACTTCATTTTTAATTTAAAA
GGATCTAGGTGAAGATCCTTTTTGATAATCTCATGACCAAAATCCCTTAACGTGAGTTTTCGTTCCACTG
AGCGTCAGACCCCGTAGAAAAGATCAAAGGATCTTCTTGAGATCCTTTTTTTCTGCGCGTAATCTGCTGC
TTGCAAACAAAAAAACCACCGCTACCAGCGGTGGTTTGTTTGCCGGATCAAGAGCTACCAACTCTTTTTC
CGAAGGTAACTGGCTTCAGCAGAGCGCAGATACCAAATACTGTTCTTCTAGTGTAGCCGTAGTTAGGCCA
CCACTTCAAGAACTCTGTAGCACCGCCTACATACCTCGCTCTGCTAATCCTGTTACCAGTGGCTGCTGCC
AGTGGCGATAAGTCGTGTCTTACCGGGTTGGACTCAAGACGATAGTTACCGGATAAGGCGCAGCGGTCGG
GCTGAACGGGGGGTTCGTGCACACAGCCCAGCTTGGAGCGAACGACCTACACCGAACTGAGATACCTACA
GCGTGAGCTATGAGAAAGCGCCACGCTTCCCGAAGGGAGAAAGGCGGACAGGTATCCGGTAAGCGGCAGG
GTCGGAACAGGAGAGCGCACGAGGGAGCTTCCAGGGGGAAACGCCTGGTATCTTTATAGTCCTGTCGGGT
TTCGCCACCTCTGACTTGAGCGTCGATTTTTGTGATGCTCGTCAGGGGGGCGGAGCCTATGGAAAAACGC
CAGCAACGCGGCCTTTTTACGGTTCCTGGCCTTTTGCTGGCCTTTTGCTCACATGTTCTTTCCTGCGTTA
TCCCCTGATTCTGTGGATAACCGTATTACCGCCATGCATTAGTTATTAATAGTAATCAATTACGGGGTCA
TTAGTTCATAGCCCATATATGGAGTTCCGCGTTACATAACTTACGGTAAATGGCCCGCCTGGCTGACCGC
CCAACGACCCCCGCCCATTGACGTCAATAATGACGTATGTTCCCATAGTAACGCCAATAGGGACTTTCCA
TTGACGTCAATGGGTGGAGTATTTACGGTAAACTGCCCACTTGGCAGTACATCAAGTGTATCATATGCCA
AGTACGCCCCCTATTGACGTCAATGACGGTAAATGGCCCGCCTGGCATTATGCCCAGTACATGACCTTAT
GGGACTTTCCTACTTGGCAGTACATCTACGTATTAGTCATCGCTATTACCATG
Features (pLannotate 1.2.2; 16 found; start..end, strand, type, name):
      1..204     +  promoter       CMV promoter: human cytomegalovirus (CMV) immediate early promoter
    233..925     +  CDS            dTomato: dTomato is a basic (constitutively fluorescent) orange fluorescent protein published in 2004, derived from Discosoma sp.. It is reported to be a somewhat slowly-maturing dimer with low acid sensitivity.
    926..946     +  misc_feature   MCS (fragment): multiple cloning site
    947..1237    +  CDS            Sec61β (sequence partly withheld): human Sec61β subunit of the translocon in the endoplasmic reticulum; SEC61B
   1244..1269    +  misc_feature   MCS (fragment): multiple cloning site
   1281..1365    +  CDS            large T antigen (fragment): large T antigen from SV40 (simian virus 40)
   1388..1509    +  polyA_signal   SV40 poly(A) signal: SV40 polyadenylation signal
   1543..1971    -  rep_origin     f1 ori (sequence partly withheld): f1 bacteriophage origin of replication; arrow indicates direction of (+) strand synthesis
   1998..2102    +  promoter       AmpR promoter: bla
   2104..2461    +  promoter       SV40 promoter: SV40 enhancer and early promoter
   2496..3290    +  CDS            NeoR/KanR: aminoglycoside phosphotransferase from Tn5; aph(3')-II (or nptII); confers resistance to neomycin, kanamycin, and G418 (Geneticin®)
   3311..3463    +  CDS            ble (fragment): BLE_KLEPN - Experimental evidence at protein level: Swiss-Prot protein existence level 1. Binding protein with a strong affinity to the bleomycin family of antibiotics. Binds to CL990; an antimitotic-antibiotic compound. From Klebsiella pneumoniae.
   3522..3569    +  polyA_signal   HSV TK poly(A) signal: herpes simplex virus thymidine kinase polyadenylation signal (Cole and Stacy, 1985)
   3660..3676    -  polyA_signal   bGH poly(A) signal (fragment): bovine growth hormone polyadenylation signal
   3898..4486    +  rep_origin     ori: high-copy-number ColE1/pMB1/pBR322/pUC origin of replication
   4661..4964    +  enhancer       CMV enhancer: human cytomegalovirus immediate early enhancer
