[The description below was written by a language model from this plasmid's Addgene catalogue record and pLannotate feature annotations shown in this document.]
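Description:
RA-Sec61β is a mammalian expression plasmid built on the Clontech pAcGFP-C1 backbone, in which the original GFP coding sequence was swapped (via NheI and BspEI) for the RA domain of a dimerization-dependent fluorescent protein (ddFP). Human SEC61B, the 291 bp β subunit of the ER translocon, was cloned between XhoI and KpnI so that RA sits at the N terminus of Sec61β, joined by a short stretch of residual multiple cloning site. The automated annotation labels the roughly 690 bp tag ORF as dTomato. This reflects sequence similarity, since the red ddFP partners were engineered from dTomato-lineage proteins, rather than a true constitutively fluorescent reporter. The catalogue "tag" field lists only the backbone name, so the RA identity comes from the purpose and modification notes.

The fusion is driven by the CMV immediate early enhancer and promoter, which span the plasmid's numbering origin, and is terminated by the SV40 polyadenylation signal. A dual bacterial (AmpR promoter)/SV40 early promoter cassette expresses NeoR/KanR with an HSV TK poly(A) signal, giving kanamycin selection in E. coli and potential G418 selection in mammalian cells. Propagation relies on a high-copy pUC-type origin, and an f1 origin is also present. Small hits to large T antigen, ble and bGH poly(A) are backbone fragments with no evident functional role. The sequenced record is 4,964 nt, slightly larger than the listed total of 4,858 bp.

Because Sec61β is a tail-anchored ER membrane protein, the fusion should display RA on the cytosolic ER surface. RA is only weakly fluorescent until it pairs with a complementary ddFP partner on another protein, so the construct serves as the ER half of a proximity reporter. The associated study concerns ER contact sites with membraneless organelles.
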