Addgene plasmid #153978: RA-Sec61β
Purpose: Dimerization dependent fluorescent protein RA domain fused to ER protein Sec61β
Depositing lab: Gia Voeltz. Publication: Endoplasmic reticulum contact sites regulate the dynamics of membraneless organelles. Lee JE, Cathey PI, Wu H, Parker R, Voeltz GK. Science. 2020 Jan 31;367(6477). pii: 367/6477/eaay7108. doi: 10.1126/science.aay7108. PubMed 32001628.
Backbone
  Vector backbone: pACGFP-c1
  Backbone manufacturer: Clontech
  Backbone size w/o insert (bp): 4731
  Total vector size (bp): 4858
  Modifications to backbone: GFP replaced with RA tag using NheI and BspEI
  Vector type: Mammalian Expression
Growth in bacteria
  Bacterial resistance: Kanamycin, 50 μg/mL
  Growth temperature: 37°C
  Growth strain: DH5alpha
  Copy number: Unknown
Gene/Insert
  Gene/Insert name: Sec61 Transolocon Subunit Beta (alt name: Sec61β)
  Species: H. sapiens (human)
  Insert size (bp): 291
  Entrez Gene: SEC61B
  Tag / fusion protein: pAcGFP-C1 (N terminal on backbone)
  Cloning method: Restriction Enzyme; 5′ cloning site XhoI (not destroyed); 3′ cloning site KpnI (not destroyed)
  Sequencing primers: 5′ CATCACCTCCCACAACGAGG; 3′ GGTGTGGGAGGTTTTTTAAAGC
Terms and licenses: Academic/Nonprofit Terms; Industry Terms: Not Available to Industry
How to cite: RA-Sec61β was a gift from Gia Voeltz (Addgene plasmid # 153978 ; http://n2t.net/addgene:153978 ; RRID:Addgene_153978)
